Addgene plasmid #26440: p169 Dync1i1.C
Depositing lab: Elizabeth Fisher. Depositing organization: University College London. Publication: Mouse cytoplasmic dynein intermediate chains: identification of new isoforms, alternative splicing and tissue distribution of transcripts. Kuta A, Deng W, Morsi El-Kadi A, Banks GT, Hafezparast M, Pfister KK, Fisher EM. PLoS One. 2010 . 5(7):e11682. 10.1371/journal.pone.0011682 PubMed 20657784.
Backbone
  Vector backbone: pCR4-TOPO
  Backbone manufacturer: Invitrogen
  Backbone size w/o insert (bp): 3956
  Vector type: subcloning and sequencing
Growth in bacteria
  Bacterial resistance: Kanamycin, 50 μg/mL
  Growth temperature: 37°C
  Growth strain: DH5alpha
  Growth instructions: TOP10 [Invitrogen], standard LB with 50 ug/ml of kanamicin
  Copy number: High Copy
Gene/Insert
  Gene/Insert name: cytoplasmic dynein 1 intermediate chain 1 isoform C (alt name: Dync1i1, IC74, DIC)
  Species: M. musculus (mouse)
  Insert size (bp): 2430
  Mutation: N/A
  GenBank ID: NM_010063
  Entrez Gene: Dync1i1 (a.k.a. DH IC-1, DHIC-1, DI, DIC, Dnci, Dncic1, IC7, IC74)
  Cloning method: TOPO Cloning
  Sequencing primers: 5′ M13, T7; 3′ M13, T7
Terms and licenses: Academic/Nonprofit Terms; Industry Terms: Not Available to Industry
How to cite: p169 Dync1i1.C was a gift from Elizabeth Fisher (Addgene plasmid # 26440 ; http://n2t.net/addgene:26440 ; RRID:Addgene_26440)
