[The description below was written by a language model from this plasmid's Addgene catalogue record.]
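Description:
p169 Dync1i1.C is a bacterial subcloning and sequencing plasmid built on the commercial pCR4-TOPO backbone (about 3.96 kb without insert). It carries a roughly 2.4 kb mouse cDNA for isoform C of cytoplasmic dynein 1 intermediate chain 1 (Dync1i1, also known as IC74 or DIC). The insert was introduced by TOPO cloning, in which a PCR product is ligated directly into a topoisomerase-activated vector. No mutation is recorded relative to the reference transcript. The plasmid is maintained at high copy number in standard E. coli cloning strains and is selected with kanamycin. No feature table accompanies the record, so the origin of replication, any additional markers and the orientation of the insert are not documented here.

The vector is designed for capturing and verifying amplified fragments, not for expression. The record lists no eukaryotic promoter, epitope tag or reporter, and the only flanking elements it names are the M13 and T7 primer sites used to sequence across the insert from either side.

Dync1i1 encodes an intermediate chain subunit of the cytoplasmic dynein motor complex, and the gene gives rise to multiple alternatively spliced isoforms. The construct comes from a study that catalogued mouse dynein intermediate chain isoforms, their alternative splicing and the tissue distribution of their transcripts. The clone therefore most plausibly serves as a sequence-verified reference copy of the isoform C splice variant. Typical uses would be as a template for PCR, a source for subcloning the coding region into expression vectors, or a standard for distinguishing isoform C from other Dync1i1 transcripts.
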