>Addgene plasmid #26440 | p169 Dync1i1.C | depositor partial sequence | sequence record 12481 | Author sequence
CTCCACGACCTCCAGTGAGCCTCCGCGTACAGCATTCAGGAAGCAAACATGTCTGACAAGAGCGACCTAA
AGGCCGAGCTGGAGCGCAAAAAGCAGCGCTTAGCACAGATAAGAGAGGAGAAGAAACGGAAGGAAGAGGA
GAGGAAGAAGAAAGAGGCAGATATGCAGCAAAAGAAAGAGCCCGTTCAAGATGACTCCGATCTGGATCGC
AAACGACGGGAGACAGAAGCTTTGCTTCAGAGCATTGGCATATCACCGGAGCCCCCTCTAGTCCCAACCC
CTATGTCTCCCTCTTCGAAATCAGTGAGCACTCCCAGTGATGCTGGAAGCCAAGACTCGGGCGATCTGGG
GCCATTAACAAGGAGACGACTGCACAAGCTGGGCGTGTCAAAGGTGACCCAGGTGGATTTCCTGCCTAGG
GAAGTAGTATCCTACTCCAAGGAGACACAGACTCCTCTTGCAACACATCAGTCTGAAGAGGATGAGGAAG
ATGAGGAGATGGTAGAACCCAAAATTGGTCATGATTCTGAACTGGAGAATCAAGAAAAAAAGCAGGAGAC
AAAGGAAGCCCCTCCAAGAGAGTTGACGGAGGAAGAAAAACAGCAGATCCTGCACTCAGAAGAATTCCTC
ATCTTCTTTGACCGGACAATCCGAGTAATTGAAAGAGCTCTTGCAGAGGACTCGGACATCTTTTTTGACT
ACAGCGGTCGAGAGCTGGAGGAGAAAGATGGGGATGTGCAGGCTGGAGCCAACCTGTCTTTCAACCGTCA
GTTCTACGATGAACATTGGTCTAAGCATCGGGTGGTCACATGTATGGACTGGTCTCTCCAGTACCCTGAG
CTGATGGTTGCTTCTTATAGCAACAACGAAGATGCTCCCCACGAGCCAGATGGAGTGGCCTTGGTTTGGA
ACATGAAGTTCAAGAAAACCACACCAGAATATGTCTTCCACTGTCAGTCTTCTGTGATGTCAGTCTGCTT
TGCCCGTTTTCATCCTAATTTGGTGGTTGGTGGCACCTATTCAGGCCAGATTGTCCTCTGGGACAATCGC
AGTCATCGAAGAACGCCTGTCCAGAGGACCCCCTTGTCAGCCGCTGCACATACAGAGAGCATGGAGCTGG
TGTATAATAAGTCCAAGCCTGTGGCTGTGACGGGAATGGCTTTCCCAACGGGAGACGTCAACAACTTCGT
GGTTGGCAGTGAGGAAGGGACCGTCTACACGGCTTGTCGTCATGGAAGCAAAGCAGGCATCGGTGAGGTC
TTTGAAGGTCACCAAGGGCCAGTGACAGGCATTAACTGCCACATGGCAGTGGGTCCCATCGACTTTTCTC
ATCTGTTTGTCACGTCATCATTTGACTGGACTGTCAAACTGTGGACCACGAAGCACAACAAGCCGCTCTA
CTCCTTTGAAGACAATGCAGACTATGTGTACGATGTCATGTGGTCCCCCGTGCATCCCGCGCTCTTTGCC
TGCGTGGACGGGATGGGGCGCTTGGACCTCTGGAACCTCAACAGTGACACCGAGGTGCCAACAGCAAGTG
TGGCCATTGAAGGAGCATCTGCCCTAAACCGAGTTCGTTGGGCACAGGGTGGCAAGGAAGTTGCGGTAGG
GGACTCAGAAGGCCGCATTTGGATCTACGATGTTGGAGAGCTTGCCGTTCCACACAATGATGAATGGACA
CGATTTGCCCGGACCCTGGTGGAGATCCGCGCCAACAGGGCTGACAGCGAGGAGGAAGGGGCTGTTGAGT
TAGCTGCCTAGACATGAGATGAGTCTGCCCACTCTGGCGCCCACCCTTCCATGCTAGAACTCAGTCTGCA
GTCAAGGCCCCCGTGCAGTGTTTGGCGTTCTTTCTGTATCAGTATCCCCGTGGCATCTTGGGTGCCATAT
TGTGCAGTGTTTCCCCATATTCTCCACGTGTACCTACTCACTCGAAATCCACCCCAGCGTTTCTACCTTT
GTGTCCCCGTCTCAAAAACAAATGGGGGAGGGAACCCTTAGGGGTTTAGTTGTTGCCTTTTAACTACTTG
GTAGCTGTATTTAATAGCTGGAAACCTCTGGTTGAATTTGTGCTTACATGTACTTCTGGCGTAGTCCTAT
TAAATCCATATGAAGCCAGATATGATTGGGTGCAGATGTGGTGTGCCTCATGATATGGTACAGGGCCAAA
GACTTGAGATGTGGTGTTTTACATGGTGATTCGCATTATGAATGGATTTACTACAAGAACATTGCTGCTC
CTTATTTATTGTAATGTGCTGCATGGAACATATTTATTTGAAAGCATTAAAATAAACGATCTTAGAGCAT
GTGCGT
