>Addgene plasmid #26440 | p169 Dync1i1.C | addgene partial sequence | sequence record 32877 | 26440 with mDync1i1-R 5'-TGAGTGCAGGATCTGCTGTT
GGGCTTCCTTTGTCTCCTGCTTTTTTTCTTGATTCTCCAGTTCAGAATCATGACCAATTTTGGGTTCTAC
CATCTCCTCATCTTCCTCATCCTCTTCAGACTGATGTGTTGCAAGAGGAGTCTGTGTCTCCTTGGAGTAG
GATACTACTTCCCTAGGCAGGAAATCCACCTGGGTCACCTTTGACACGCCCAGCTTGTGCAGTCGTCTCC
TTGTTAATGGCCCCAGATCGCCCGAGTCTTGGCTTCCAGCATCACTGGGAGTGCTCACTGATTTCGAAGA
GGGAGACATAGGGGTTGGGACTAGAGGGGGCTCCGGTGATATGCCAATGCTCTGAAGCAAAGCTTCTGTC
TCCCGTCGTTTGCGATCCAGATCGGAGTCATCTTGAACGGGCTCTTTCTTTTGCTGCATATCTGCCTCTT
TCTTCTTCCTCTCCTCTTCCTTCCGTTTCTTCTCCTCTCTTATCTGTGCTAAGCGCTGCTTTTTGCGCTC
CAGCTCGGCCTTTAGGTCGCTCTTGTCAGACATGTTTGCTTCCTGAATGCTGTACGCGGAGGCTCACTGG
AGGTCGTGGAGAAGGGCGAATTCGCGGCCGCTAAATTCAATTCGCCCTATAGTGAGTCGTATTACAATTC
ACTGGCCGTCGTTTTACAACGTCGTGACTGGGAAAACCCTGGCGTTACCCAACTTAATCGCCTTGCAGCA
CATCCCCCTTTC
