>Addgene plasmid #26440 | p169 Dync1i1.C Sequencing Result | analyzer sequence | sequence record 98926
ATCCGAGTAATTGAAAGAGCTCTTGCAGAGGACTCGGACATCTTTTTTGACTACAGCGGTCGAGAGCTGG
AGGAGAAAGATGGGGATGTGCAGGCTGGAGCCAACCTGTCTTTCAACCGTCAGTTCTACGATGAACATTG
GTCTAAGCATCGGGTGGTCACATGTATGGACTGGTCTCTCCAGTACCCTGAGCTGATGGTTGCTTCTTAT
AGCAACAACGAAGATGCTCCCCACGAGCCAGATGGAGTGGCCTTGGTTTGGAACATGAAGTTCAAGAAAA
CCACACCAGAATATGTCTTCCACTGTCAGTCTTCTGTGATGTCAGTCTGCTTTGCCCGTTTTCATCCTAA
TTTGGTGGTTGGTGGCACCTATTCAGGCCAGATTGTCCTCTGGGACAATCGCAGTCATCGAAGAACGCCT
GTCCAGAGGACCCCCTTGTCAGCCGCTGCACATACAGAGAGCATGGAGCTGGTGTATAATAAGTCCAAGC
CTGTGGCTGTGACGGGAATGGCTTTCCCAACGGGAGACGTCAACAACTTCGTGGTTGGCAGTGAGGAAGG
GACCGTCTACACGGCTTGTCGTCATGGAAGCAAAGCAGGCATCGGTGAGGTCTTTGAAGGTCACCAAGGG
CCAGTGACAGGCATTAACTGCCACATGGCAGTGGGTCCCATCGACTTTTCTCATCTGTTTGTCACGTCAT
CATTTGACTGGACTGTCAAACTGTGGACCACGAAGCACAACAAGCCGCTCTACTCCTTTGAAGACAATGC
AGACTATGTGTACGATGTCATGTGGTCCCCCGTGCATCCCGCGCTCTTTGCCTGCGTGGACGGGATGGGG
CGCTTGGACCTCTGGAACCTCAACAGTGACACCGAGGTGCCAACAGCAAGTGTGGCCATTGAAGGAGCAT
CTGCCCTAAACCGAGTTCGTTGGGCACAGGGTG
